Addgene plasmid #71917: pAC1420-pX-sgRNA-1xPBSa
Purpose: (Empty Backbone) Cloning vector for expression of sgRNA-1xPBSa
Depositing lab: Albert Cheng. Depositing organization: Jackson Laboratory. Publication: Casilio: a versatile CRISPR-Cas9-Pumilio hybrid for gene regulation and genomic labeling. Cheng AW, Jillette N, Lee P, Plaskon D, Fujiwara Y, Wang W, Taghbalout A, Wang H. Cell Res. 2016 Feb;26(2):254-7. doi: 10.1038/cr.2016.3. Epub 2016 Jan 15. PubMed 26768771.
Backbone
  Vector backbone: pX330; pUC ori vector
  Vector type: Mammalian Expression, CRISPR
  Promoter: U6
Growth in bacteria
  Bacterial resistance: Ampicillin, 100 μg/mL
  Growth temperature: 37°C
  Growth strain: DH5alpha
  Copy number: Unknown
Gene/Insert
  Cloning method: Unknown
  Sequencing primers: 5′ gagggcctatttcccatgattcc; 3′ gccatttgtctgcagaattggc
Terms and licenses: Academic/Nonprofit Terms; Industry Terms: Not Available to Industry
Depositor comments: Please visit http://casil.io for more information, updates, and protocols.
How to cite: pAC1420-pX-sgRNA-1xPBSa was a gift from Albert Cheng (Addgene plasmid # 71917)
