[The description below was written by a language model from this plasmid's Addgene catalogue record and pLannotate feature annotations shown in this document.]
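Description:
pAC1420-pX-sgRNA-1xPBSa is a small (about 3.2 kb) empty cloning vector derived from the pX330 CRISPR backbone, designed for expressing a modified single guide RNA in mammalian cells. It is propagated in E. coli through a high-copy pUC/ColE1-type origin and selected with ampicillin via the β-lactamase gene and its native promoter. The feature table also picks up an M13/f1 phage origin, a single AAV2 inverted terminal repeat, and short fragments annotated as bom and rop. These appear to be backbone remnants rather than functional parts of the design, and one ITR alone would not support AAV packaging. No Cas9 coding sequence or mammalian selection marker is annotated, so the plasmid appears to supply only the guide RNA component.

The payload is a human U6 RNA polymerase III promoter followed by sequences matching the Streptococcus pyogenes tracrRNA and gRNA scaffold, annotated as two fragments. The name and stated purpose indicate that the scaffold carries one copy of a "PBSa" element. In the context of the associated Casilio system, a CRISPR-Cas9-Pumilio hybrid, this would be a Pumilio/PUF-domain binding site appended to the sgRNA, although the element itself is not separately annotated. As an empty backbone, it lacks a targeting spacer, which the user inserts downstream of the U6 promoter. The record does not state the cloning method or sites.

The resulting sgRNA-1xPBSa is intended to be co-delivered with a Cas9 protein, typically nuclease-dead, and a PUF-domain effector fusion that recognises the binding site. This recruits regulatory or fluorescent proteins to the targeted locus for gene regulation or genomic labelling.
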