Features (pLannotate 1.2.2; 11 found; start..end, strand, type, name):
      9..249     +  promoter       U6 promoter: RNA polymerase III promoter for human U6 snRNA
    294..361     +  misc_RNA       tracrRNA (fragment): trans-activating CRISPR RNA for the Streptococcus pyogenes CRISPR/Cas9 system
    405..447     +  misc_RNA       gRNA scaffold (fragment): guide RNA scaffold for the Streptococcus pyogenes CRISPR/Cas9 system
    495..635     +  repeat_region  AAV2 ITR: inverted terminal repeat of adeno-associated virus serotype 2 inverted
    640..691     -  misc_feature   bom (fragment): basis of mobility region from pBR322
    710..1090    +  rep_origin     M13 ori (sequence partly withheld): M13 bacteriophage origin of replication; arrow indicates direction of (+) strand synthesis
   1166..1215    -  misc_feature   bom (fragment): basis of mobility region from pBR322
   1317..1352    -  CDS            rop (fragment): Rop protein, which maintains plasmids at low copy number; rop
   1447..1551    +  promoter       AmpR promoter: bla
   1552..2412    +  CDS            AmpR: β-lactamase; bla; confers resistance to ampicillin, carbenicillin, and related antibiotics
   2583..3171    +  rep_origin     ori: high-copy-number ColE1/pMB1/pBR322/pUC origin of replication
>Addgene plasmid #71917 | pAC1420-pX-sgRNA-1xPBSa | depositor full sequence | sequence record 134369 | pAC1420-pX-sgRNA-1xPBSa sequence 3232 bps
GGCGCGCCGAGGGCCTATTTCCCATGATTCCTTCATATTTGCATATACGATACAAGGCTGTTAGAGAGAT
AATTGGAATTAATTTGACTGTAAACACAAAGATATTAGTACAAAATACGTGACGTAGAAAGTAATAATTT
CTTGGGTAGTTTGCAGTTTTAAAATTATGTTTTAAAATGGACTATCATATGCTTACCGTAACTTGAAAGT
ATTTCGATTTCTTGGCTTTATATATCTTGTGGAAAGGACGAAACACCGGGTCTTCGAGAAGACCTGTTTA
AGAGCTATGCTGGAAACAGCATAGCAAGTTTAAATAAGGCTAGTCCGTTATCAACTTGAAAAAGTGGCAC
CGAGTCGGTGCCAATTGGGTCTCCAGATGCCTGTATGTAGCCAGATCTTTTTTTGTTTTAGAGCTAGAAA
TAGCAAGTTAAAATAAGGCTAGTCCGTAGCGCGTGCGCCAATTCTGCAGACAAATGGCGGCGCGCCGCGG
CCGCAGGAACCCCTAGTGATGGAGTTGGCCACTCCCTCTCTGCGCGCTCGCTCGCTCACTGAGGCCGGGC
GACCAAAGGTCGCCCGACGCCCGGGCTTTGCCCGGGCGGCCTCAGTGAGCGAGCGAGCGCGCAGCTGCCT
GCAGGGGCGCCTGATGCGGTATTTTCTCCTTACGCATCTGTGCGGTATTTCACACCGCATA
[142 nt withheld, positions 692-833]
C
[141 nt withheld, positions 835-975]
CCTTTGACGTTGGAGTCCACGTTCTTT
[37 nt withheld, positions 1003-1039]
ACCCTATCTCGGGCTATTCTTTTGATTTATAAGGGATTTTGCCGATTTCGGCCTATTGGTTAAAAAATGA
GCTGATTTAACAAAAATTTAACGCGAATTTTAACAAAATATTAACGTTTACAATTTTATGGTGCACTCTC
AGTACAATCTGCTCTGATGCCGCATAGTTAAGCCAGCCCCGACACCCGCCAACACCCGCTGACGCGCCCT
GACGGGCTTGTCTGCTCCCGGCATCCGCTTACAGACAAGCTGTGACCGTCTCCGGGAGCTGCATGTGTCA
GAGGTTTTCACCGTCATCACCGAAACGCGCGAGACGAAAGGGCCTCGTGATACGCCTATTTTTATAGGTT
AATGTCATGATAATAATGGTTTCTTAGACGTCAGGTGGCACTTTTCGGGGAAATGTGCGCGGAACCCCTA
TTTGTTTATTTTTCTAAATACATTCAAATATGTATCCGCTCATGAGACAATAACCCTGATAAATGCTTCA
ATAATATTGAAAAAGGAAGAGTATGAGTATTCAACATTTCCGTGTCGCCCTTATTCCCTTTTTTGCGGCA
TTTTGCCTTCCTGTTTTTGCTCACCCAGAAACGCTGGTGAAAGTAAAAGATGCTGAAGATCAGTTGGGTG
CACGAGTGGGTTACATCGAACTGGATCTCAACAGCGGTAAGATCCTTGAGAGTTTTCGCCCCGAAGAACG
TTTTCCAATGATGAGCACTTTTAAAGTTCTGCTATGTGGCGCGGTATTATCCCGTATTGACGCCGGGCAA
GAGCAACTCGGTCGCCGCATACACTATTCTCAGAATGACTTGGTTGAGTACTCACCAGTCACAGAAAAGC
ATCTTACGGATGGCATGACAGTAAGAGAATTATGCAGTGCTGCCATAACCATGAGTGATAACACTGCGGC
CAACTTACTTCTGACAACGATCGGAGGACCGAAGGAGCTAACCGCTTTTTTGCACAACATGGGGGATCAT
GTAACTCGCCTTGATCGTTGGGAACCGGAGCTGAATGAAGCCATACCAAACGACGAGCGTGACACCACGA
TGCCTGTAGCAATGGCAACAACGTTGCGCAAACTATTAACTGGCGAACTACTTACTCTAGCTTCCCGGCA
ACAATTAATAGACTGGATGGAGGCGGATAAAGTTGCAGGACCACTTCTGCGCTCGGCCCTTCCGGCTGGC
TGGTTTATTGCTGATAAATCTGGAGCCGGTGAGCGTGGAAGCCGCGGTATCATTGCAGCACTGGGGCCAG
ATGGTAAGCCCTCCCGTATCGTAGTTATCTACACGACGGGGAGTCAGGCAACTATGGATGAACGAAATAG
ACAGATCGCTGAGATAGGTGCCTCACTGATTAAGCATTGGTAACTGTCAGACCAAGTTTACTCATATATA
CTTTAGATTGATTTAAAACTTCATTTTTAATTTAAAAGGATCTAGGTGAAGATCCTTTTTGATAATCTCA
TGACCAAAATCCCTTAACGTGAGTTTTCGTTCCACTGAGCGTCAGACCCCGTAGAAAAGATCAAAGGATC
TTCTTGAGATCCTTTTTTTCTGCGCGTAATCTGCTGCTTGCAAACAAAAAAACCACCGCTACCAGCGGTG
GTTTGTTTGCCGGATCAAGAGCTACCAACTCTTTTTCCGAAGGTAACTGGCTTCAGCAGAGCGCAGATAC
CAAATACTGTCCTTCTAGTGTAGCCGTAGTTAGGCCACCACTTCAAGAACTCTGTAGCACCGCCTACATA
CCTCGCTCTGCTAATCCTGTTACCAGTGGCTGCTGCCAGTGGCGATAAGTCGTGTCTTACCGGGTTGGAC
TCAAGACGATAGTTACCGGATAAGGCGCAGCGGTCGGGCTGAACGGGGGGTTCGTGCACACAGCCCAGCT
TGGAGCGAACGACCTACACCGAACTGAGATACCTACAGCGTGAGCTATGAGAAAGCGCCACGCTTCCCGA
AGGGAGAAAGGCGGACAGGTATCCGGTAAGCGGCAGGGTCGGAACAGGAGAGCGCACGAGGGAGCTTCCA
GGGGGAAACGCCTGGTATCTTTATAGTCCTGTCGGGTTTCGCCACCTCTGACTTGAGCGTCGATTTTTGT
GATGCTCGTCAGGGGGGCGGAGCCTATGGAAAAACGCCAGCAACGCGGCCTTTTTACGGTTCCTGGCCTT
TTGCTGGCCTTTTGCTCACATGT
