>Addgene plasmid #71917 | pAC1420-pX-sgRNA-1xPBSa | addgene partial sequence | sequence record 136761 | hU6-F 5'-GAGGGCCTATTTCCCATGATT-3'
GTTAGAGAGATAATTGGAATTAATTTGACTGTAAACACAAAGATATTAGTACAAAATACGTGACGTAGAA
AGTAATAATTTCTTGGGTAGTTTGCAGTTTTAAAATTATGTTTTAAAATGGACTATCATATGCTTACCGT
AACTTGAAAGTATTTCGATTTCTTGGCTTTATATATCTTGTGGAAAGGACGAAACACCGGGTCTTCGAGA
AGACCTGTTTAAGAGCTATGCTGGAAACAGCATAGCAAGTTTAAATAAGGCTAGTCCGTTATCAACTTGA
AAAAGTGGCACCGAGTCGGTGCCAATTGGGTCTCCAGATGCCTGTATGTAGCCAGATCTTTTTTTGTTTT
AGAGCTAGAAATAGCAAGTTAAAATAAGGCTAGTCCGTAGCGCGTGCGCCAATTCTGCAGACAAATGGCG
GCGCGCCGCGGCCGCAGGAACCCCTAGTGATGGAGTTGGCCACTCCCTCTCTGCGCG
