>Addgene plasmid #71917 | pAC1420-pX-sgRNA-1xPBSa | addgene partial sequence | sequence record 136930 | pK03-R 5'-TTAATGCGCCGCTACAGGGCG-3'
AATACCGCACAGATGCGTAAGGAGAAAATACCGCATCAGGCGCCCCTGCAGGCAGCTGCGCGCT
